>Addgene plasmid #58001 | mTagRFP-T-Actin-7 | depositor partial sequence | sequence record 89151 | insert sequence
TCAGATCCGCTAGCGCTACCGGTCGCCACCATGGTGTCTAAGGGCGAAGAGCTGATTAAGGAGAACATGC
ACATGAAGCTGTACATGGAGGGCACCGTGAACAACCACCACTTCAAGTGCACATCCGAGGGCGAAGGCAA
GCCCTACGAGGGCACCCAGACCATGAGAATCAAGGTGGTCGAGGGCGGCCCTCTCCCCTTCGCCTTCGAC
ATCCTGGCTACCAGCTTCATGTACGGCAGCAGAACCTTCATCAACCACACCCAGGGCATCCCCGATTTCT
TTAAGCAGTCCTTCCCTGAGGGCTTCACATGGGAGAGAGTCACCACATACGAAGACGGGGGCGTGCTGAC
CGCTACCCAGGACACCAGCCTCCAGGACGGCTGCCTCATCTACAACGTCAAGATCAGAGGGGTGAACTTC
CCATCCAACGGCCCTGTGATGCAGAAGAAAACACTCGGCTGGGAGGCCAACACCGAGATGCTGTACCCCG
CTGACGGCGGCCTGGAAGGCAGAACCGACATGGCCCTGAAGCTCGTGGGCGGGGGCCACCTGATCTGCAA
CTTCAAGACCACATACAGATCCAAGAAACCCGCTAAGAACCTCAAGATGCCCGGCGTCTACTATGTGGAC
CACAGACTGGAAAGAATCAAGGAGGCCGACAAAGAGACCTACGTCGAGCAGCACGAGGTGGCTGTGGCCA
GATACTGCGACCTCCCTAGCAAACTGGGGCACAAACTTAATGGCATGGACGAGCTGTACAAGTCCGGACT
CAGATCTCGAGCTATGGATGATGATATCGCCGCGCTCGTCGTCGACAACGGCTCCGGCATGTGCAAGGCC
GGCTTCGCGGGCGACGATGCCCCCCGGGCCGTCTTCCCCTCCATCGTGGGGCGCCCCAGGCACCAGGGCG
TGATGGTGGGCATGGGTCAGAAGGATTCCTATGTGGGCGACGAGGCCCAGAGCAAGAGAGGCATCCTCAC
CCTGAAGTACCCCATCGAGCACGGCATCGTCACCAACTGGGACGACATGGAGAAAATCTGGCACCACACC
TTCTACAATGAGCTGCGTGTGGCTCCCGAGGAGCACCCCGTGCTGCTGACCGAGGCCCCCCTGAACCCCA
AGGCCAACCGCGAGAAGATGACCCAGATCATGTTTGAGACCTTCAACACCCCAGCCATGTACGTTGCTAT
CCAGGCTGTGCTATCCCTGTACGCCTCTGGCCGTACCACTGGCATCGTGATGGACTCCGGTGACGGGGTC
ACCCACACTGTGCCCATCTACGAGGGGTATGCCCTCCCCCATGCCATCCTGCGTCTGGACCTGGCTGGCC
GGGACCTGACTGACTACCTCATGAAGATCCTCACCGAGCGCGGCTACAGCTTCACCACCACGGCCGAGCG
GGAAATCGTGCGTGACATTAAGGAGAAGCTGTGCTACGTCGCCCTGGACTTCGAGCAAGAGATGGCCACG
GCTGCTTCCAGCTCCTCCCTGGAGAAGAGCTACGAGCTGCCTGACGGCCAGGTCATCACCATTGGCAATG
AGCGGTTCCGCTGCCCTGAGGCACTCTTCCAGCCTTCCTTCCTGGGCATGGAGTCCTGTGGCATCCACGA
AACTACCTTCAACTCCATCATGAAGTGTGACGTGGACATCCGCAAAGACCTGTACGCCAACACAGTGCTG
TCTGGCGGCACCACCATGTACCCTGGCATTGCCGACAGGATGCAGAAGGAGATCACTGCCCTGGCACCCA
GCACAATGAAGATCAAGATCATTGCTCCTCCTGAGCGCAAGTACTCCGTGTGGATCGGCGGCTCCATCCT
GGCCTCGCTGTCCACCTTCCAGCAGATGTGGATCAGCAAGCAGGAGTATGACGAGTCCGGCCCCTCCATC
GTCCACCGCAAATGCTTCTAGGGATCCACCGGATCTAGATAACTGATCATAATCAGCCATACCACATT
