>Addgene plasmid #58001 | mTagRFP-T-Actin-7 | addgene partial sequence | sequence record 121931 | mCherry-F2 5'-tggcatggacgagctgtac-3'
ATGATGATATCGCCGCGCTCGTCGTCGACAACGGCTCCGGCATGTGCAAGGCCGGCTTCGCGGGCGACGA
TGCCCCCCGGGCCGTCTTCCCCTCCATCGTGGGGCGCCCCAGGCACCAGGGCGTGATGGTGGGCATGGGT
CAGAAGGATTCCTATGTGGGCGACGAGGCCCAGAGCAAGAGAGGCATCCTCACCCTGAAGTACCCCATCG
AGCACGGCATCGTCACCAACTGGGACGACATGGAGAAAATCTGGCACCACACCTTCTACAATGAGCTGCG
TGTGGCTCCCGAGGAGCACCCCGTGCTGCTGACCGAGGCCCCCCTGAACCCCAAGGCCAACCGCGAGAAG
ATGACCCAGATCATGTTTGAGACCTTCAACACCCCAGCCATGTACGTTGCTATCCAGGCTGTGCTATCCC
TGTACGCCTCTGGCCGTACCACTGGCATCGTGATGGACTCCGGTGACGGGGTCACCCACACTGTGCCCAT
CTACGAGGGGTATGCCCTCCCCCATGCCATCCTGCGTCTGGACCTGGCTGGCCGGGACCTGACTGACTAC
CTCATGAAGATCCTCACCGAGCGCGGCTACAGCTTCACCACCACGGCCGAGCGGGAAATCGTGCGTGACA
TTAAGGAGAAGCTGTGCTACGTCGCCCTGGACTTCGAGCAAGAGATGGCCA
