[The description below was written by a language model from this plasmid's Addgene catalogue record.]
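Description:
mTagRFP-T-Actin-7 is a mammalian expression plasmid that produces human beta-actin (ACTB) fused to the monomeric red fluorescent protein mTagRFP-T, a variant of TagRFP developed for improved photostability. The backbone is listed as an mTagRFP vector of about 4.75 kb without the insert. It is maintained as a high-copy plasmid in E. coli under kanamycin selection. For mammalian cells, the record lists a neomycin resistance marker, which allows transfected cells to be selected with G418 when stable lines are wanted. No feature table is provided, so the origin of replication and the exact arrangement of the resistance cassette are not stated.

Expression of the fusion is driven by the CMV promoter, a strong constitutive promoter in most mammalian cell types. The listed 3′ sequencing primer points to an SV40 polyadenylation signal downstream of the coding region. The construct name suggests that the fluorescent protein sits at the N-terminus of actin, with "7" probably denoting a linker length, but the record does not state the tag position, the linker or the cloning method.

The stated purpose is localization of actin. The tagged actin is expected to incorporate into the cell's actin cytoskeleton, so filamentous structures can be viewed by fluorescence microscopy in transfected cells. The recorded spectral values are excitation at 555 nm and emission at 584 nm, placing the signal in the orange-red range. That makes the construct suited to multicolour imaging alongside green or cyan markers, and the fluorophore's photostability is useful for longer time-lapse acquisition.
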