Addgene plasmid #58001: mTagRFP-T-Actin-7
Purpose: Localization: Actin, Excitation: 555, Emission: 584
Depositing lab: Michael Davidson. Depositing organization: Florida State University, Tallahassee. Publication: Improving the photostability of bright monomeric orange and red fluorescent proteins. Shaner NC, Lin MZ, McKeown MR, Steinbach PA, Hazelwood KL, Davidson MW, Tsien RY. Nat Methods. 2008 Jun;5(6):545-51. doi: 10.1038/nmeth.1209. Epub 2008 May 4. PubMed 18454154.
Backbone
  Vector backbone: mTagRFP
  Backbone size w/o insert (bp): 4750
  Vector type: Mammalian Expression
  Selectable markers: Neomycin (select with G418)
Growth in bacteria
  Bacterial resistance: Kanamycin, 50 μg/mL
  Growth temperature: 37°C
  Growth strain: DH5alpha
  Copy number: High Copy
Gene/Insert
  Gene/Insert name: Actin (alt name: NM_001101.3)
  Species: H. sapiens (human)
  Entrez Gene: ACTB (a.k.a. BKRNS, BNS, BRWS1, CSMH, DDS1, PS1TP5BP1, THC8)
  Promoter: CMV
  Tag / fusion protein: mTagRFP
  Cloning method: Unknown
  Sequencing primers: 5′ CMV-F; 3′ SV40pA-R
Terms and licenses: Academic/Nonprofit Terms; Industry Terms
Depositor comments: . Excitation = 555; Emission = 584
How to cite: mTagRFP-T-Actin-7 was a gift from Michael Davidson (Addgene plasmid # 58001 ; http://n2t.net/addgene:58001 ; RRID:Addgene_58001)
